Addgene plasmid #127949: PdnaQ-cfp (ColE1)
Purpose: CFP fluorescent reporter for DnaQ
Depositing lab: Mary Dunlop. Depositing organization: Boston University Main Campus. Publication: Forecasting cell fate during antibiotic exposure using stochastic gene expression. Rossi NA, El Meouche I, Dunlop MJ. Commun Biol. 2019 Jul 11;2:259. doi: 10.1038/s42003-019-0509-0. eCollection 2019. PubMed 31312728.
Backbone
  Vector backbone: ColE1
  Vector type: Bacterial Expression
Growth in bacteria
  Bacterial resistance: Kanamycin, 50 μg/mL
  Growth temperature: 37°C
  Growth strain: MG1655
  Copy number: Low Copy
Gene/Insert
  Gene/Insert name: PdnaQ-cfp
  Cloning method: Gibson Cloning
  Sequencing primers: 5′ NA
Terms and licenses: Academic/Nonprofit Terms; Industry Terms: Not Available to Industry
How to cite: PdnaQ-cfp (ColE1) was a gift from Mary Dunlop (Addgene plasmid # 127949 ; http://n2t.net/addgene:127949 ; RRID:Addgene_127949)
