[The description below was written by a language model from this plasmid's Addgene catalogue record and pLannotate feature annotations shown in this document.]
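Description:
PdnaQ-cfp (ColE1) is a small bacterial transcriptional reporter plasmid of about 2.9 kb, built by Gibson assembly to report activity of the promoter of dnaQ, the E. coli gene for the proofreading epsilon subunit of DNA polymerase III. It replicates from a ColE1/pMB1-type origin and is selected with kanamycin through a neo (nptII) aminoglycoside phosphotransferase gene, which is followed by a lambda t0 terminator. A short Tn5 transposase fragment annotated beside the resistance gene is most likely residual sequence carried along with the Tn5-derived kanamycin cassette. The catalogue entry lists the plasmid as low copy, whereas the automated annotation labels the origin family as high copy; the record does not resolve this difference. The listed growth strain is E. coli MG1655.

The reporter cassette consists of a promoter region placed directly upstream of a cyan fluorescent protein coding sequence, which the annotation identifies as mCerulean, a rapidly maturing monomeric Aequorea victoria derivative. The promoter itself is not annotated by name, but the upstream segment contains an antisense fragment of rnhA. That is consistent with the chromosomal arrangement in which rnhA and dnaQ are divergently transcribed, so the cloned region appears to include the intergenic region plus the start of rnhA. A CAP binding site is also annotated nearby. Tandem rrnB T1 and T7Te terminators downstream of the fluorescent protein insulate the reporter from the origin and marker. The stated purpose is fluorescent readout of DnaQ expression, and the associated work concerns using stochastic gene expression in individual cells to forecast cell fate during antibiotic exposure.
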