Features (pLannotate 1.2.2; 9 found; start..end, strand, type, name):
    348..452     -  CDS            tnpA (fragment): TN5P_ECOLX - Also known as tnp. Experimental evidence at protein level: Swiss-Prot protein existence level 1. Mediates transposition of transposon Tn5 by a 'cut and paste' mechanism. First, the monomeric transposase binds the 19 bp inverted DNA repeats flanking the transposon. Then, dimerization of the DNA- bound transposase creates a synaptic DNA complex. After nicking of the first DNA strand, excision of the transposon proceeds through a series of intermediates. The transposase then mediates the insertion of the transposon at a new site by strand transfer. The activity of the wild- type tran
    467..488     -  protein_bind   CAP binding site: CAP binding activates transcription in the presence of cAMP. E. coli catabolite activator protein
    501..683     -  CDS            rnhA (fragment): RNH_ECOLI - Also known as dasF, herA, rnh, sdrA. Experimental evidence at protein level: Swiss-Prot protein existence level 1. Endonuclease that specifically degrades the RNA of RNA-DNA hybrids. RNase H participates in DNA replication; it helps to specify the origin of genomic replication by suppressing initiation at origins other than the oriC locus; along with the 5'-3' exonuclease of pol1, it removes RNA primers from the Okazaki fragments of lagging strand synthesis; and it defines the origin of replication for ColE1-type plasmids by specific cleavage of an RNA preprimer. From Escherichia c
    734..1444    +  CDS            mCerulean: mCerulean is a basic (constitutively fluorescent) cyan fluorescent protein published in 2005, derived from Aequorea victoria. It is reported to be a very rapidly-maturing monomer.
   1483..1554    +  terminator     rrnB T1 terminator: transcription terminator T1 from the E. coli rrnB gene
   1570..1597    +  terminator     T7Te terminator: phage T7 early transcription terminator
   1628..2216    -  rep_origin     ori: high-copy-number ColE1/pMB1/pBR322/pUC origin of replication
   2299..2393    -  terminator     lambda t0 terminator: transcription terminator from phage lambda
   2427..316     -  CDS            neo (across the origin): KKA2_KLEPN - Also known as kan, nptII. Experimental evidence at protein level: Swiss-Prot protein existence level 1. Resistance to kanamycin, neomycin, paromomycin, ribostamycin, butirosin and gentamicin B. From Klebsiella pneumoniae.
>Addgene plasmid #127949 | PdnaQ-cfp (ColE1) | addgene full sequence | sequence record 252250 | Addgene NGS Result
GAGATGACAGGAGATCCTGCCCCGGCACTTCGCCCAATAGCAGCCAGTCCCTTCCCGCTTCAGTGACAAC
GTCGAGCACAGCTGCGCAAGGAACGCCCGTCGTGGCCAGCCACGATAGCCGCGCTGCCTCGTCCTGCAGT
TCATTCAGGGCACCGGACAGGTCGGTCTTGACAAAAAGAACCGGGCGCCCCTGCGCTGACAGCCGGAACA
CGGCGGCATCAGAGCAGCCGATTGTCTGTTGTGCCCAGTCATAGCCGAATAGCCTCTCCACCCAAGCGGC
CGGAGAACCTGCGTGCAATCCATCTTGTTCAATCATGCGAAACGATCCTCATCCTGTCTCTTGATCAGAT
CATGATCCCCTGCGCCATCAGATCCTTGGCGGCAAGAAAGCCATCCAGTTTACTTTGCAGGGCTTCCCAA
CCTTACCAGAGGGCGCCCCAGCTGGCAATTCCGACGTCGGTGCCTAATGAGTGAGCTAACTTACATTAAT
TGCGTTGCGCGTTATGGATCCACTGGGTGATACCCTGGCGGACATACTGGCTGTCGGTACTCAAAATGAC
TTCGCAATGTTCTTTTAACGCCTCCAGCGCGACAATAGCGGCCATCAACTCCATACGGTTGTTGGTGGTG
CGGGTGTAGCCAGCGCTAAAGGTTTTCTCGCGTCCGCGATAGCGTAAAATAGCGGGATCCTTAACTTTAA
AGAGGAGAAAGGTACCGCATGACTAGCAAAAGAAGCAAAGGTGAAGAACTGTTCACTGGTGTTGTTCCAA
TTCTGGTTGAACTGGATGGTGATGTTAATGGTCACAAATTTTCTGTCTCTGGTGAGGGTGAAGGTGATGC
AACCTACGGTAAACTGACCCTGAAATTTATTTGCACTACTGGTAAACTGCCTGTTCCGTGGCCAACCCTG
GTCACTACTCTGACTTGGGGTGTTCAATGCTTTGCTCGTTACCCAGATCACATGAAACAGCATGACTTTT
TCAAGTCTGCCATGCCGGAAGGTTATGTTCAGGAACGTACTATCTTTTTCAAAGATGACGGTAACTACAA
GACCCGTGCTGAAGTCAAGTTTGAAGGTGATACCCTGGTTAATCGTATCGAGCTGAAAGGTATTGATTTT
AAAGAAGATGGTAACATTCTGGGTCACAAACTGGAATACAACGCTATTTCTGATAATGTATACATCACTG
CTGACAAACAAAAGAATGGTATCAAAGCTAATTTCAAAATTCGTCACAACATTGAAGATGGTAGCGTTCA
ACTGGCAGACCATTATCAACAAAATACTCCAATTGGCGATGGCCCTGTCCTGCTGCCAGACAACCATTAC
CTGTCCACCCAATCTCGTCTGTCTAAAGATCCGAACGAAAAGCGCGATCACATGGTCCTGCTGGAGTTTG
TAACCGCTGCTGGTATTACCCTGGGCATGGATGAACTGTATAAATAATAGGGATCCAAACTCGAGTAAGG
ATCTCCAGGCATCAAATAAAACGAAAGGCTCAGTCGAAAGACTGGGCCTTTCGTTTTATCTGTTGTTTGT
CGGTGAACGCTCTCTACTAGAGTCACACTGGCTCACCTTCGGGTGGGCCTTTCTGCGTTTATACCTAGGG
GCCGCGTTGCTGGCGTTTTTCCATAGGCTCCGCCCCCCTGACGAGCATCACAAAAATCGACGCTCAAGTC
AGAGGTGGCGAAACCCGACAGGACTATAAAGATACCAGGCGTTTCCCCCTGGAAGCTCCCTCGTGCGCTC
TCCTGTTCCGACCCTGCCGCTTACCGGATACCTGTCCGCCTTTCTCCCTTCGGGAAGCGTGGCGCTTTCT
CATAGCTCACGCTGTAGGTATCTCAGTTCGGTGTAGGTCGTTCGCTCCAAGCTGGGCTGTGTGCACGAAC
CCCCCGTTCAGCCCGACCGCTGCGCCTTATCCGGTAACTATCGTCTTGAGTCCAACCCGGTAAGACACGA
CTTATCGCCACTGGCAGCAGCCACTGGTAACAGGATTAGCAGAGCGAGGTATGTAGGCGGTGCTACAGAG
TTCTTGAAGTGGTGGCCTAACTACGGCTACACTAGAAGGACAGTATTTGGTATCTGCGCTCTGCTGAAGC
CAGTTACCTTCGGAAAAAGAGTTGGTAGCTCTTGATCCGGCAAACAAACCACCGCTGGTAGCGGTGGTTT
TTTTGTTTGCAAGCAGCAGATTACGCGCAGAAAAAAAGGATCTCAAGAAGATCCTTTGATCTTTTCTACG
GGGTCTGACGCTCAGTGGAACGAAAACTCACGTTAAGGGATTTTGGTCATGAGCTTGGATTCTCACCAAT
AAAAAACGCCCGGCGGCAACCGAGCGTTCTGAACAAATCCAGATGGAGTTCTGAGGTCATTACTGGATCT
ATCAACAGGAGTCCAAGCGAGCTCTCGAACCCCAGAGTCCCGCTCAGAAGAACTCGTCAAGAAGGCGATA
GAAGGCGATGCGCTGCGAATCGGGAGCGGCGATACCGTAAAGCACGAGGAAGCGGTCAGCCCATTCGCCG
CCAAGCTCTTCAGCAATATCACGGGTAGCCAACGCTATGTCCTGATAGCGGTCCGCCACACCCAGCCGGC
CACAGTCGATGAATCCAGAAAAGCGGCCATTTTCCACCATGATATTCGGCAAGCAGGCATCGCCATGGGT
CACGACGAGATCCTCGCCGTCGGGCATGCGCGCCTTGAGCCTGGCGAACAGTTCGGCTGGCGCGAGCCCC
TGATGCTCTTCGTCCAGATCATCCTGATCGACAAGACCGGCTTCCATCCGAGTACGTGCTCGCTCGATGC
GATGTTTCGCTTGGTGGTCGAATGGGCAGGTAGCCGGATCAAGCGTATGCAGCCGCCGCATTGCATCAGC
CATGATGGATACTTTCTCGGCAGGAGCAAGGT
